Addgene plasmid #50432: pTALEN(Nd154C63) MND
Purpose: (Empty Backbone) pTAL plasmid compatible with the Golden Gate TALEN cloning system, for cloning of TALENs and expression in mammalian cells.
Depositing lab: Andrew Scharenberg. Depositing organization: University of Washington.
Backbone
  Vector backbone: pTALEN(Nd154C63) SFFV
  Modifications to backbone: Cloned MND promoter in place of SFFV
  Vector type: Mammalian Expression, Lentiviral, TALEN
  Promoter: MND
Growth in bacteria
  Bacterial resistance: Ampicillin, 100 μg/mL
  Growth temperature: 37°C
  Growth strain: Stbl3
  Copy number: High Copy
Terms and licenses: Academic/Nonprofit Terms; Industry Terms: Not Available to Industry
How to cite: pTALEN(Nd154C63) MND was a gift from Andrew Scharenberg (Addgene plasmid # 50432 ; http://n2t.net/addgene:50432 ; RRID:Addgene_50432)
