[The description below was written by a language model from this plasmid's Addgene catalogue record and pLannotate feature annotations shown in this document.]
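Description:
pTALEN(Nd154C63) MND is an empty destination backbone for assembling custom TALENs with the Golden Gate TALEN cloning system and expressing them in mammalian cells, built on a self-inactivating HIV-1 lentiviral transfer vector. It derives from pTALEN(Nd154C63) SFFV, with the MND promoter cloned in place of SFFV. It is maintained in E. coli through a high-copy ColE1/pUC-type origin and an ampicillin resistance gene. The lentiviral framework comprises an RSV promoter fused to a truncated 5' LTR, the Ψ packaging signal with a gag fragment, the RRE for Rev-dependent RNA export, a cPPT/CTS, a WPRE, and a ΔU3 3' LTR region that carries a loxP site, followed by a bGH polyadenylation signal.

The annotated Moloney murine leukemia virus LTR fragment corresponds to the MND promoter, which sits directly upstream of the expression cassette. That cassette begins with a TagBFP coding sequence, followed by an N-terminal TAL effector segment (annotated by homology to avrXa10), a lacZα stuffer with its lac promoter and operator, a C-terminal TAL effector segment (homologous to avrBs3), and the FokI nuclease cleavage domain. The name suggests a truncated TALE scaffold (an N-terminal deletion of 154 residues and 63 retained C-terminal residues), although the record does not spell this out. In Golden Gate assembly the lacZα stuffer is replaced by the custom repeat array, which typically permits blue/white screening and yields a complete TALE–FokI open reading frame. How TagBFP is linked to the TALEN (fusion or cleavable peptide) is not annotated, but it presumably serves as a blue fluorescent marker of transfected or transduced cells.
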