Features (pLannotate 1.2.2; 34 found; start..end, strand, type, name):
      9..235     +  promoter       RSV promoter: Rous sarcoma virus enhancer/promoter
    236..416     +  LTR            5' LTR (truncated): truncated 5' long terminal repeat (LTR) from HIV-1
    463..588     +  misc_feature   HIV-1 Ψ: packaging signal of human immunodeficiency virus type 1
    572..910     +  CDS            HIV-1 gag (fragment): gag protein from human immunodeficiency virus 1; gag
   1080..1313    +  misc_feature   RRE: The Rev response element (RRE) of HIV-1 allows for Rev-dependent mRNA export from the nucleus to the cytoplasm.
   1690..1790    +  CDS            Rev (fragment): human immunodeficiency virus 1 (HIV-1) Rev protein; rev; enhances nuclear export of unspliced and incompletely spliced viral mRNAs
   1809..1926    +  misc_feature   cPPT/CTS: central polypurine tract and central termination sequence of HIV-1
   2628..2922    +  LTR            LTR (fragment): long terminal repeat from Moloney murine leukemia virus
   2921..2937    +  promoter       minimal CMV promoter (fragment): human cytomegalovirus (CMV) immediate early promoter
   2972..3667    +  CDS            TagBFP: TagBFP is a basic (constitutively fluorescent) blue fluorescent protein published in 2008, derived from Entacmaea quadricolor. It is reported to be a very rapidly-maturing monomer with very low acid sensitivity.
   3716..4186    +  CDS            avrXa10 (fragment): AVX10_XANOO - Experimental evidence at protein level: Swiss-Prot protein existence level 1. Avirulence protein. Induces the hypersensitive response (HR)in rice plants carrying the resistance gene Xa10. Activity depends on the presence of the core repeat domains; replacement with repeat domains from other proteins (AvrBs3 of X.euvesicatoria (AC P14727) or AvrXa7 of this organism) does not elicit the HR. Probably acts as a transcription factor in its host plant (rice) to induce plant resistance or disease. From Xanthomonas oryzae pv. oryzae.
   4194..4212    -  rep_origin     f1 ori (fragment): f1 bacteriophage origin of replication; arrow indicates direction of (+) strand synthesis
   4217..4372    -  CDS            lacZα (fragment): LacZα fragment of β-galactosidase; lacZ fragment
   4380..4398    +  promoter       T7 promoter: promoter for bacteriophage T7 RNA polymerase
   4407..4430    -  misc_feature   MCS (fragment): pBluescript multiple cloning site
   4446..4464    -  promoter       T3 promoter: promoter for bacteriophage T3 RNA polymerase
   4509..4525    -  protein_bind   lac operator: The lac repressor binds to the lac operator to inhibit transcription in E. coli. This inhibition can be relieved by adding lactose or isopropyl-β-D-thiogalactopyranoside (IPTG). lac repressor encoded by lacI
   4533..4563    -  promoter       lac promoter: promoter for the E. coli lac operon
   4578..4599    -  protein_bind   CAP binding site: CAP binding activates transcription in the presence of cAMP. E. coli catabolite activator protein
   4638..4802    +  CDS            avrBs3 (fragment): AVRB3_XANEU - Experimental evidence at protein level: Swiss-Prot protein existence level 1. Avirulence protein. Acts as a transcription factor in C.annuum plants. In susceptible plants lacking the Bs3 resistance gene induces expression of a number of genes, including genes homologous to a family of auxin-induced genes, alpha-expansin genes, pectate lyase, anthocyanidin glucoside rhamnosyl transferase and at least one transcription factor, UPA20. Their expression leads to plant hypertrophy in mesophyll cells, probably mainly mediated by UPA20 (PubMed:17962565). In resistant plants induces the h
   4791..5378    +  CDS            fokIR (fragment): T2F1_PLAOK - Also known as rfoKI. Experimental evidence at protein level: Swiss-Prot protein existence level 1. Recognizes the double-stranded sequence 5'-GGATG-3'/3'-CATCC- 5' and cleaves respectively 14 bases after G-1 and 13 bases before C-1. From Planomicrobium okeanokoites (Planococcus okeanokoites) (Flavobacterium okeanokoites).
   5390..5449    +  CDS            S (fragment): HBSAG_WHV6 - Experimental evidence at transcript level: Swiss-Prot protein existence level 2. The middle envelope protein plays an important role in the budding of the virion. It is involved in the induction of budding in a nucleocapsid independent way. In this process the majority of envelope proteins bud to form subviral lipoprotein particles of 22 nm of diameter that do not contain a nucleocapsid (By similarity). From Woodchuck hepatitis B virus (isolate w64/pWS23) (WHV).
   5581..5969    +  misc_feature   WPRE: woodchuck hepatitis virus posttranscriptional regulatory element
   5986..6005    +  misc_feature   cPPT/CTS (fragment): central polypurine tract and central termination sequence of HIV-1
   6007..6041    +  LTR            3' LTR (ΔU3) (fragment): self-inactivating 3' long terminal repeat (LTR) from HIV-1
   6045..6078    +  protein_bind   loxP: Cre-mediated recombination occurs in the 8-bp core sequence (GCATACAT). Cre recombinase
   6081..6124    -  polyA_signal   SV40 poly(A) signal (fragment): SV40 polyadenylation signal
   6128..6172    -  polyA_signal   SV40 poly(A) signal (fragment): SV40 polyadenylation signal
   6188..6248    +  ncRNA          mir-TAR: Accession: RF00250 - Trans-activation response element (TAR)
   6289..6513    +  polyA_signal   bGH poly(A) signal: bovine growth hormone polyadenylation signal
   6518..6574    -  CDS            lacI (fragment): lac repressor; lacI; The lac repressor binds to the lac operator to inhibit transcription in E. coli. This inhibition can be relieved by adding lactose or isopropyl-β-D-thiogalactopyranoside (IPTG).
   6757..7345    -  rep_origin     ori: high-copy-number ColE1/pMB1/pBR322/pUC origin of replication
   7516..8376    -  CDS            AmpR: β-lactamase; bla; confers resistance to ampicillin, carbenicillin, and related antibiotics
   8377..8481    -  promoter       AmpR promoter: bla
>Addgene plasmid #50432 | pTALEN(Nd154C63) MND | depositor full sequence | sequence record 75353 | pTALEN(Nd154C63) MND sequence 8506 bps
GACGTCAATGTAGTCTTATGCAATACTCTTGTAGTCTTGCAACATGGTAACGATGAGTTAGCAACATGCC
TTACAAGGAGAGAAAAAGCACCGTGCATGCCGATTGGTGGAAGTAAGGTGGTACGATCGTGCCTTATTAG
GAAGGCAACAGACGGGTCTGACATGGATTGGACGAACCACTGAATTGCCGCATTGCAGAGATATTGTATT
TAAGTGCCTAGCTCGATACATAAACGGGTCTCTCTGGTTAGACCAGATCTGAGCCTGGGAGCTCTCTGGC
TAACTAGGGAACCCACTGCTTAAGCCTCAATAAAGCTTGCCTTGAGTGCTTCAAGTAGTGTGTGCCCGTC
TGTTGTGTGACTCTGGTAACTAGAGATCCCTCAGACCCTTTTAGTCAGTGTGGAAAATCTCTAGCAGTGG
CGCCCGAACAGGGACTTGAAAGCGAAAGGGAAACCAGAGGAGCTCTCTCGACGCAGGACTCGGCTTGCTG
AAGCGCGCACGGCAAGAGGCGAGGGGCGGCGACTGGTGAGTACGCCAAAAATTTTGACTAGCGGAGGCTA
GAAGGAGAGAGATGGGTGCGAGAGCGTCAGTATTAAGCGGGGGAGAATTAGATCGCGATGGGAAAAAATT
CGGTTAAGGCCAGGGGGAAAGAAAAAATATAAATTAAAACATATAGTATGGGCAAGCAGGGAGCTAGAAC
GATTCGCAGTTAATCCTGGCCTGTTAGAAACATCAGAAGGCTGTAGACAAATACTGGGACAGCTACAACC
ATCCCTTCAGACAGGATCAGAAGAACTTAGATCATTATATAATACAGTAGCAACCCTCTATTGTGTGCAT
CAAAGGATAGAGATAAAAGACACCAAGGAAGCTTTAGACAAGATAGAGGAAGAGCAAAACAAAAGTAAGA
CCACCGCACAGCAAGCGGCCCTGATCTTCAGACCTGGAGGAGGAGATATGAGGGACAATTGGAGAAGTGA
ATTATATAAATATAAAGTAGTAAAAATTGAACCATTAGGAGTAGCACCCACCAAGGCAAAGAGAAGAGTG
GTGCAGAGAGAAAAAAGAGCAGTGGGAATAGGAGCTTTGTTCCTTGGGTTCTTGGGAGCAGCAGGAAGCA
CTATGGGCGCAGCGTCAATGACGCTGACGGTACAGGCCAGACAATTATTGTCTGGTATAGTGCAGCAGCA
GAACAATTTGCTGAGGGCTATTGAGGCGCAACAGCATCTGTTGCAACTCACAGTCTGGGGCATCAAGCAG
CTCCAGGCAAGAATCCTGGCTGTGGAAAGATACCTAAAGGATCAACAGCTCCTGGGGATTTGGGGTTGCT
CTGGAAAACTCATTTGCACCACTGCTGTGCCTTGGAATGCTAGTTGGAGTAATGAATCTCTGGAACAGAT
TTGGAATCACACGACCTGGATGGAGTGGGACAGAGAAATTAACAATTACACAAGCTTAATACACTCCTTA
ATTGAAGAATCGCAAAACCAGCAAGAAAAGAATGAACAAGAATTATTGGAATTAGATAAATGGGCAAGTT
TGTGGAATTGGTTTAACATAACAAATTGGCTGTGGTATATAAAATTATTCATAATGATAGTAGGAGGCTT
GGTAGGTTTAAGAATAGTTTTTGCTGTACTTTCTATAGTGAATAGAGTTAGGCAGGGATATTCACCATTA
TCGTTTCAGACCCACCTCCCAACCCCGAGGGGACCCGACAGGCCCGAAGGAATAGAAGAAGAAGGTGGAG
AGAGAGACAGAGACAGATCCATTCGATTAGTGAACGGATCTCGACGGTATCGGTTAACTTTTAAAAGAAA
AGGGGGGATTGGGGGGTACAGTGCAGGGGAAAGAATAGTAGACATAATAGCAACAGACATACAAACTAAA
GAATTACAAAAACAAATTACAAAAATTCAAAATTTTATCGATTACGCGTGTGGCATCTGAAGCACCACCA
GCGAGCGAGAGCTAGAGAGAAGGAAAGCCACCGACTTCACCGCCTCCGAGCTGCTCCGGGTCGCGGGTCT
GCAGCGTCTACGGCCCTCCGCGCCTACAGCTCAAGCCACATCCGAAGGGGGAGGGAGCCGGGAGCTGCGC
GCGGGGCCGCCGGGGGGAGGGGTGGCACCGCCCACGCCGGGCGGCCACGAAGGGCGGGGCAGCGGGCGCG
CGCCCGGCGGGGGGAGGGGCCGCGCGCCGCGCCCGCTGGGAATTGGGGCCCTAGGGGGAGGGCGGAGGCG
CCGACGACCGCGGCACTTACCGTTCGCGGCGTGGCGCCCGGTGGTCCCCAAGGGGAGGGAAGGGGGAGGC
GGGGCGAGGACAGTGACCGGAGTCTCCTCAGCGGTGGCTTTTCTGCTTGGCAGCCTCAGCGGCTGGCGCC
AAAACCGGACTCCGCCCACTTCCTCGCCCCTGCGGTGCGAGGGTGTGGAATCCTCCAGACGCTGGGGGAG
GGGGAGTTGGGAGCTTAAAAACTAGTACCCCTTTGGGACCACTTTCAGCAGCGAACTCTCCTGTACACCA
GGGGTCAGTTCCACAGACGCGGGCCAGGGGTGGGTCATTGCGGCGTGAACAATAATTTGACTAGAAGTTG
ATTCGGGTGTTTCCGGAATTCGAACAGAGAAACAGGAGAATATGGGCCAAACAGGATATCTGTGGTAAGC
AGTTCCTGCCCCGGCTCAGGGCCAAGAACAGTTGGAACAGCAGAATATGGGCCAAACAGGATATCTGTGG
TAAGCAGTTCCTGCCCCGGCTCAGGGCCAAGAACAGATGGTCCCCAGATGCGGTCCCGCCCTCAGCAGTT
TCTAGAGAACCATCAGATGTTTCCAGGGTGCCCCAAGGACCTGAAATGACCCTGTGCCTTATTTGAACTA
ACCAATCAGTTCGCTTCTCGCTTCTGTTCGCGCGCTTCTGCTCCCCGAGCTCTATATAAGCAGAGCTCGT
TTAGTGAACCGTCAGATCCGCCACCATGGCTAGCGAGCTGATTAAGGAGAACATGCACATGAAGCTGTAC
ATGGAGGGCACCGTGGACAACCATCACTTCAAGTGCACATCCGAGGGCGAAGGCAAGCCCTACGAGGGCA
CCCAGACCATGAGAATCAAGGTGGTCGAGGGCGGCCCTCTCCCCTTCGCCTTCGACATCCTGGCTACTAG
CTTCCTCTACGGCAGCAAGACCTTCATCAACCACACCCAGGGCATCCCCGACTTCTTCAAGCAGTCCTTC
CCTGAGGGCTTCACATGGGAGAGAGTCACCACATACGAAGACGGGGGCGTGCTGACCGCTACCCAGGACA
CCAGCCTCCAGGACGGCTGCCTCATCTACAACGTCAAGATCAGAGGGGTGAACTTCACATCCAACGGCCC
TGTGATGCAGAAGAAAACACTCGGCTGGGAGGCCTTCACCGAGACACTGTACCCCGCTGACGGCGGCCTG
GAAGGCAGAAACGACATGGCCCTGAAGCTCGTGGGCGGGAGCCATCTGATCGCAAACATCAAGACCACAT
ATAGATCCAAGAAACCCGCTAAGAACCTCAAGATGCCTGGCGTCTACTATGTGGACTACAGACTGGAAAG
AATCAAGGAGGCCAACAACGAGACCTACGTCGAGCAGCACGAGGTGGCAGTGGCCAGATACTGCGACCTC
CCTAGCAAACTGGGGCACAAGCTTAATTCAGAGGGCAGAGGAAGTCTTCTAACATGCGGTGACGTGGAGG
AGAATCCGGGCCCCTGCAGGTATCCATATGATGTCCCAGATTATGCGCCACCTAAGAAGAAACGCAAAGT
CGTGGATCTACGCACGCTCGGCTACAGTCAGCAGCAGCAAGAGAAGATCAAACCGAAGGTGCGTTCGACA
GTGGCGCAGCACCACGAGGCACTGGTGGGCCATGGGTTTACACACGCGCACATCGTTGCGCTCAGCCAAC
ACCCGGCAGCGTTAGGGACCGTCGCTGTCACGTATCAGCACATAATCACGGCGTTGCCAGAGGCGACACA
CGAAGACATCGTTGGCGTCGGCAAACAGTGGTCCGGCGCACGCGCCCTGGAGGCCTTGCTCACGGATGCG
GGGGAGTTGAGAGGTCCGCCGTTACAGTTGGACACAGGCCAACTTGTGAAGATTGCAAAACGTGGCGGCG
TGACCGCAATGGAGGCAGTGCATGCATCGCGCAATGCACTGACGGGTGCCCCCCTGGAGACGGGCGCCGC
TACAGGGCGCGTCCCATTCGCCATTCAGGCTGCGCAACTGTTGGGAAGGGCGATCGGTGCGGGCCTCTTC
GCTATTACGCCAGCTGGCGAAAGGGGGATGTGCTGCAAGGCGATTAAGTTGGGTAACGCCAGGGTTTTCC
CAGTCACGACGTTGTAAAACGACGGCCAGTGAGCGCGCGTAATACGACTCACTATAGGGCGAATTGGGTA
CCGGGCCCCCCCTCGAGGTCCTCCAGCTTTTGTTCCCTTTAGTGAGGGTTAATTGCGCGCTTGGCGTAAT
CATGGTCATAGCTGTTTCCTGTGTGAAATTGTTATCCGCTCACAATTCCACACAACATACGAGCCGGAAG
CATAAAGTGTAAAGCCTGGGGTGCCTAATGAGTGAGCTAACTCACATTAATTGCGTTGCGCTCACTGCCC
GCTTTCCACCGGTCGTCTCCAACGACCACCTCGTCGCCTTGGCCTGCCTCGGCGGACGTCCTGCCATGGA
TGCAGTGAAAAAGGGATTGCCGCACGCGCCGGAATTGATCAGAAGAGTCAATCGCCGTATTGGCGAACGC
ACGTCCCATCGCGTTGCGATATCTAGATCCCAGCTAGTGAAATCTGAATTGGAAGAGAAGAAATCTGAAC
TTAGACATAAATTGAAATATGTGCCACATGAATATATTGAATTGATTGAAATCGCAAGAAATTCAACTCA
GGATAGAATCCTTGAAATGAAGGTGATGGAGTTCTTTATGAAGGTTTATGGTTATCGTGGTAAACATTTG
GGTGGATCAAGGAAACCAGACGGAGCAATTTATACTGTCGGATCTCCTATTGATTACGGTGTGATCGTTG
ATACTAAGGCATATTCAGGAGGTTATAATCTTCCAATTGGTCAAGCAGATGAAATGCAAAGATATGTCGA
AGAGAATCAAACAAGAAACAAGCATATCAACCCTAATGAATGGTGGAAAGTCTATCCATCTTCAGTAACA
GAATTTAAGTTCTTGTTTGTGAGTGGTCATTTCAAAGGAAACTACAAAGCTCAGCTTACAAGATTGAATC
ATATCACTAATTGTAATGGAGCTGTTCTTAGTGTAGAAGAGCTTTTGATTGGTGGAGAAATGATTAAAGC
TGGTACATTGACACTTGAGGAAGTGAGAAGGAAATTTAATAACGGTGAGATAAACTTTTAAGTCGACCGA
GCATCTTACCGCCATTTATACCCATATTTGTTCTGTTTTTCTTGATTTGGGTATACATTTAAATGTTAAT
AGAACAAAATGGTGGGGCAATCATTTACATTTTTAGGGATATGTAATTACTAGTTCAGGTGTATTGCCAC
AAGACAAACATGTTAAGAAACTTTCCCGTTATTTACGCTCTGTTCCTGTTAATCAACCTCTGGATTACAA
AATTTGTGAAAGATTGACTGATATTCTTAACTATGTTGCTCCTTTTACGCTGTGTGGATATGCTGCTTTA
TAGCCTCTGTATCTAGCTATTGCTTCCCGTACGGCTTTCGTTTTCTCCTCCTTGTATAAATCCTGGTTGC
TGTCTCTTTTAGAGGAGTTGTGGCCCGTTGTCCGTCAACGTGGCGTGGTGTGCTCTGTGTTTGCTGACGC
AACCCCCACTGGCTGGGGCATTGCCACCACCTGTCAACTCCTTTCTGGGACTTTCGCTTTCCCCCTCCCG
ATCGCCACGGCAGAACTCATCGCCGCCTGCCTTGCCCGCTGCTGGACAGGGGCTAGGTTGCTGGGCACTG
ATAATTCCGTGGTGTTGTCATCGAATTCGGTACCTTTTTAAAAGAAAAGGGGGGACTGGAAGGGCTAATT
CACTCCCAACGAAGACAAGATATCATAACTTCGTATAGCATACATTATACGAAGTTATAATTTATTTGTG
AAATTTGTGATGCTATTGCTTTATTTGTAACCATATGTTTATTTGTGAAATTTGTGATGCTATTGCTTTA
TTTGTAACCATTGCTTTTTGCTTGTACTGGGTCTCTCTGGTTAGACCAGATCTGAGCCTGGGAGCTCTCT
GGCTAACTAGGGAACCCACTGCTTAAGCCTCAATAAAGCTTGCCTCGACCAGCCTCGACTGTGCCTTCTA
GTTGCCAGCCATCTGTTGTTTGCCCCTCCCCCGTGCCTTCCTTGACCCTGGAAGGTGCCACTCCCACTGT
CCTTTCCTAATAAAATGAGGAAATTGCATCGCATTGTCTGAGTAGGTGTCATTCTATTCTGGGGGGTGGG
GTGGGGCAGGACAGCAAGGGGGAGGATTGGGAAGACAATAGCAGGCATGCTGGGGATGCGGTGGGCTCTA
TGGCCTGCAGCTGCATTAATGAATCGGCCAACGCGCGGGGAGAGGCGGTTTGCGTATTGGGCGCTCTTCC
GCTTCCTCGCTCACTGACTCGCTGCGCTCGGTCGTTCGGCTGCGGCGAGCGGTATCAGCTCACTCAAAGG
CGGTAATACGGTTATCCACAGAATCAGGGGATAACGCAGGAAAGAACATGTGAGCAAAAGGCCAGCAAAA
GGCCAGGAACCGTAAAAAGGCCGCGTTGCTGGCGTTTTTCCATAGGCTCCGCCCCCCTGACGAGCATCAC
AAAAATCGACGCTCAAGTCAGAGGTGGCGAAACCCGACAGGACTATAAAGATACCAGGCGTTTCCCCCTG
GAAGCTCCCTCGTGCGCTCTCCTGTTCCGACCCTGCCGCTTACCGGATACCTGTCCGCCTTTCTCCCTTC
GGGAAGCGTGGCGCTTTCTCATAGCTCACGCTGTAGGTATCTCAGTTCGGTGTAGGTCGTTCGCTCCAAG
CTGGGCTGTGTGCACGAACCCCCCGTTCAGCCCGACCGCTGCGCCTTATCCGGTAACTATCGTCTTGAGT
CCAACCCGGTAAGACACGACTTATCGCCACTGGCAGCAGCCACTGGTAACAGGATTAGCAGAGCGAGGTA
TGTAGGCGGTGCTACAGAGTTCTTGAAGTGGTGGCCTAACTACGGCTACACTAGAAGGACAGTATTTGGT
ATCTGCGCTCTGCTGAAGCCAGTTACCTTCGGAAAAAGAGTTGGTAGCTCTTGATCCGGCAAACAAACCA
CCGCTGGTAGCGGTGGTTTTTTTGTTTGCAAGCAGCAGATTACGCGCAGAAAAAAAGGATCTCAAGAAGA
TCCTTTGATCTTTTCTACGGGGTCTGACGCTCAGTGGAACGAAAACTCACGTTAAGGGATTTTGGTCATG
AGATTATCAAAAAGGATCTTCACCTAGATCCTTTTAAATTAAAAATGAAGTTTTAAATCAATCTAAAGTA
TATATGAGTAAACTTGGTCTGACAGTTACCAATGCTTAATCAGTGAGGCACCTATCTCAGCGATCTGTCT
ATTTCGTTCATCCATAGTTGCCTGACTCCCCGTCGTGTAGATAACTACGATACGGGAGGGCTTACCATCT
GGCCCCAGTGCTGCAATGATACCGCGAGACCCACGCTCACCGGCTCCAGATTTATCAGCAATAAACCAGC
CAGCCGGAAGGGCCGAGCGCAGAAGTGGTCCTGCAACTTTATCCGCCTCCATCCAGTCTATTAATTGTTG
CCGGGAAGCTAGAGTAAGTAGTTCGCCAGTTAATAGTTTGCGCAACGTTGTTGCCATTGCTACAGGCATC
GTGGTGTCACGCTCGTCGTTTGGTATGGCTTCATTCAGCTCCGGTTCCCAACGATCAAGGCGAGTTACAT
GATCCCCCATGTTGTGCAAAAAAGCGGTTAGCTCCTTCGGTCCTCCGATCGTTGTCAGAAGTAAGTTGGC
CGCAGTGTTATCACTCATGGTTATGGCAGCACTGCATAATTCTCTTACTGTCATGCCATCCGTAAGATGC
TTTTCTGTGACTGGTGAGTACTCAACCAAGTCATTCTGAGAATAGTGTATGCGGCGACCGAGTTGCTCTT
GCCCGGCGTCAATACGGGATAATACCGCGCCACATAGCAGAACTTTAAAAGTGCTCATCATTGGAAAACG
TTCTTCGGGGCGAAAACTCTCAAGGATCTTACCGCTGTTGAGATCCAGTTCGATGTAACCCACTCGTGCA
CCCAACTGATCTTCAGCATCTTTTACTTTCACCAGCGTTTCTGGGTGAGCAAAAACAGGAAGGCAAAATG
CCGCAAAAAAGGGAATAAGGGCGACACGGAAATGTTGAATACTCATACTCTTCCTTTTTCAATATTATTG
AAGCATTTATCAGGGTTATTGTCTCATGAGCGGATACATATTTGAATGTATTTAGAAAAATAAACAAATA
GGGGTTCCGCGCACATTTCCCCGAAAAGTGCCACCT
