>Addgene plasmid #50432 | pTALEN(Nd154C63) MND | addgene partial sequence | sequence record 77736 | mTagBFP-R 5'-gtgccctccatgtacagctt-3'
TTAATCAGCTCGCTAGCCATGGTGGCGGATCTGACGGTTCACTAAACGAGCTCTGCTTATATAGAGCTCG
GGGAGCAGAAGCGCGCGAACAGAAGCGAGAAGCGAACTGATTGGTTAGTTCAAATAAGGCACAGGGTCAT
TTCAGGTCCTTGGGGCACCCTGGAAACATCTGATGGTTCTCTAGAAACTGCTGAGGGCGGGACCGCATCT
GGGGACCATCTGTTCTTGGCCCTGAGCCGGGGCAGGAACTGCTTACCACAGATATCCTGTTTGGCCCATA
TTCTGCTGTTCCAACTGTTCTTGGCCCTGAGCCGGGGCAGGAACTGCTTACCACAGATATCCTGTTTGGC
CCATATTCTCCTGTTTCTCTGTTCGAATTCCGGAAACACCCGAATCAACTTCTAGTCAAATTATTGTTCA
CGCCGCAATGACCCACCCCTGGCCCGCGTCTGTGGAACTGACCCCTGGTGTACAGGAGAGTTCGCTGCTG
AAAGTGGTCCCAAAGGGGTACTAGTTTTTAAGCTCCCAACTCCCCCTCCCCCAGCGTCTGGAGGATTCCA
CACCCTCGCACCGCAGGGGCGAGGAAGTGGGCGGAGTCCGGTTTTGGCGCCAGCCGCTGAGGCTGCCAAG
CAGAAAAGCCACCGCTGAGGAGACTCCGGTCACTGTCCTCGCCCCGCCTCCCCCTTCCCTCCCCTTGGGG
ACCACCGGGCGCCACGCCGCGAACGGTAAGTGCCGCGGTCGTCGGCGCCTCCGCCCTC
