>Addgene plasmid #50432 | pTALEN(Nd154C63) MND | addgene partial sequence | sequence record 78409 | pCP3-3 5'-ttaaaagtttatctcaccg-3'
CTTCCTCAAGTGTCAATGTACCAGCTTTAATCATTTCTCCACCAATCAAAAGCTCTTCTACACTAAGAAC
AGCTCCATTACAATTAGTGATATGATTCAATCTTGTAAGCTGAGCTTTGTAGTTTCCTTTGAAATGACCA
CTCACAAACAAGAACTTAAATTCTGTTACTGAAGATGGATAGACTTTCCACCATTCATTAGGGTTGATAT
GCTTGTTTCTTGTTTGATTCTCTTCGACATATCTTTGCATTTCATCTGCTTGACCAATTGGAAGATTATA
ACCTCCTGAATATGCCTTAGTATCAACGATCACACCGTAATCAATAGGAGATCCGACAGTATAAATTGCT
CCGTCTGGTTTCCTTGATCCACCCAAATGTTTACCACGATAACCATAAACCTTCATAAAGAACTCCATCA
CCTTCATTTCAAGGATTCTATCCTGAGTTGAATTTCTTGCGATTTCAATCAATTCAATATATTCATGTGG
CACATATTTCAATTTATGTCTAAGTTCAGATTTCTTCTCTTCCAATTCAGATTTCACTAGCTGGGATCTA
GATATCGCAACGCGATGGGACGTGCGTTCGCCAATACGGCGATTGACTCTTCTGATCAATTCCGGCGCGT
GCGGCAATCCCTTTTTCACTGCATCCATGGCAGGACGTCCGCCGAGGCAGGCCAAGGCGACGAGGTGGTC
GTTGGAGACGACCGGTGGAAAGCGGGCAGTGAGCGCAACGCAATTAATGTGAGTTAGCTCACTCATTAGG
CACCCCAGGCTTTACACTTTATGCTTCCGGCTCGTATGTTGTGTGGAATTGTGAGCGGATAACAATTTCA
CACAGGAAACAGCTATGACCATGATTACGCCAAGCGCGCAATTAACCCTCACTAAAGGGAACAAAAGCTG
GAGGACCTCGAGGGGGGGCCCGGTACCCAATTCGCCCTATAGTGAGTCGTATTACGCGCGCTCACTGGCC
GTCGTTTTACAACGTCGTGACTGGGAAAACCCTGGCGTTACCCAACTTAATCGCCTTGCAGCACATCCCC
CTTTCGCCAGCTGGCGTAATAGCGAAGAGGCCCGCACCGATCGCCCTTCCCAACAGTTGCGCAGCCTGAA
TGG
