>Addgene plasmid #50432 | pTALEN(Nd154C63) MND | addgene partial sequence | sequence record 79240 | LNCX 5'-AGCTCGTTTAGTGAACCGTCAGATC-3'
TAAGGAGAACATGCACATGAAGCTGTACATGGAGGGCACCGTGGACAACCATCACTTCAAGTGCACATCC
GAGGGCGAAGGCAAGCCCTACGAGGGCACCCAGACCATGAGAATCAAGGTGGTCGAGGGCGGCCCTCTCC
CCTTCGCCTTCGACATCCTGGCTACTAGCTTCCTCTACGGCAGCAAGACCTTCATCAACCACACCCAGGG
CATCCCCGACTTCTTCAAGCAGTCCTTCCCTGAGGGCTTCACATGGGAGAGAGTCACCACATACGAAGAC
GGGGGCGTGCTGACCGCTACCCAGGACACCAGCCTCCAGGACGGCTGCCTCATCTACAACGTCAAGATCA
GAGGGGTGAACTTCACATCCAACGGCCCTGTGATGCAGAAGAAAACACTCGGCTGGGAGGCCTTCACCGA
GACACTGTACCCCGCTGACGGCGGCCTGGAAGGCAGAAACGACATGGCCCTGAAGCTCGTGGGCGGGAGC
CATCTGATCGCAAACATCAAGACCACATATAGATCCAAGAAACCCGCTAAGAACCTCAAGATGCCTGGCG
TCTACTATGTGGACTACAGACTGGAAAGAATCAAGGAGGCCAACAACGAGACCTACGTCGAGCAGCACGA
GGTGGCAGTGGCCAGATACTGCGACCTCCCTAGCAAACTGGGGCACAAGCTTAATTCAGAGGGCAGAGGA
AGTCTTCTAACATGCGGTGACGTGGAGGAGAATCCGGGCCCCTGCAGGTATCCATATGATGTCCCAGATT
ATGCGCCACCTAAGAAGAAACGCAAAGTCGTGGATCTACGCACGCTCGGCTACAGTCAGCAGCAGCAAGA
GAAGATCAAACCGAAGGTGCGTTCGACAGTG
