>Addgene plasmid #50432 | pTALEN(Nd154C63) MND | addgene partial sequence | sequence record 79245 | M13_pUC_rev
CCTCTCAACTCCCCCGCATCCGTGAGCAAGGCCTCCAGGGCGCGTGCGCCGGACCACTGTTTGCCGACGC
CAACGATGTCTTCGTGTGTCGCCTCTGGCAACGCCGTGATTATGTGCTGATACGTGACAGCGACGGTCCC
TAACGCTGCCGGGTGTTGGCTGAGCGCAACGATGTGCGCGTGTGTAAACCCATGGCCCACCAGTGCCTCG
TGGTGCTGCGCCACTGTCGAACGCACCTTCGGTTTGATCTTCTCTTGCTGCTGCTGACTGTAGCCGAGCG
TGCGTAGATCCACGACTTTGCGTTTCTTCTTAGGTGGCGCATAATCTGGGACATCATATGGATACCTGCA
GGGGCCCGGATTCTCCTCCACGTCACCGCATGTTAGAAGACTTCCTCTGCCCTCTGAATTAAGCTTGTGC
CCCAGTTTGCTAGGGAGGTCGCAGTATCTGGCCACTGCCACCTCGTGCTGCTCGACGTAGGTCTCGTTGT
TGGCCTCCTTGATTCTTTCCAGTCTGTAGTCCACATAGTAGACGCCAGGCATCTTGAGGTTCTTAGCGGG
TTTCTTGGATCTATATGTGGTCTTG
