>Addgene plasmid #50432 | pTALEN(Nd154C63) MND | addgene partial sequence | sequence record 79578 | TAL_F1 5'-ttggcgtcggcaaacagtgg-3'
GAGGCCTTGCTCACGGATGCGGGGGAGTTGAGAGGTCCGCCGTTACAGTTGGACACAGGCCAACTTGTGA
AGATTGCAAAACGTGGCGGCGTGACCGCAATGGAGGCAGTGCATGCATCGCGCAATGCACTGACGGGTGC
CCCCCTGGAGACGGGCGCCGCTACAGGGCGCGTCCCATTCGCCATTCAGGCTGCGCAACTGTTGGGAAGG
GCGATCGGTGCGGGCCTCTTCGCTATTACGCCAGCTGGCGAAAGGGGGATGTGCTGCAAGGCGATTAAGT
TGGGTAACGCCAGGGTTTTCCCAGTCACGACGTTGTAAAACGACGGCCAGTGAGCGCGCGTAATACGACT
CACTATAGGGCGAATTGGGTACCGGGCCCCCCCTCGAGGTCCTCCAGCTTTTGTTCCCTTTAGTGAGGGT
TAATTGCGCGCTTGGCGTAATCATGGTCATAGCTGTTTCCTGTGTGAAATTGTTATCCGCTCACAATTCC
ACACAACATACGAGCCGGAAGCATAAAGTGTAAAGCCTGGGGTGCCTAATGAGTGAGCTAACTCACATTA
ATTGCGTTGCGCTCACTGCCCGCTTTCCACCGGTCGTCTCCAACGACCACCTCGTCGCCTTGGCCTGCCT
CGGCGGACGTCCTGCCATGGATGCAGTGAAAAAGGGATTGCCGCACGCGCCGGAATTGATCAGAAGAGTC
AATCGCCGTATTGGCGAACGCACGTCCCATCGCGTTGCGATATCTAGATCCCAGCTAGTGAAATCTGAAT
TGGAAGAGAAGAAATCTGAACTTAGACATAAATTGAAATATGTGCCACATGAATATATTGAATTGATTGA
AATCGCAAGAAATTCAACTCAGGATAGAATCCTTGAAATGAAGGTGATGGAGTTCTTTATGAAGGTTTAT
GGTTATCGTGGTAAACATTTGGGTGGATCAAGGAAACCAGACGGAGCAATTTATACTGTCGGATCTCCTA
TTGATTACGG
